Addgene plasmid #198939: pGL0_26 [bla pBR322]
Purpose: Level 0 part
Depositing lab: Charlie Gilbert & Nili Ostrov & Cultivarium Tools. Depositing organization: Cultivarium, Convergent Research. Publication: A scalable framework for high-throughput identification of functional origins of replication in non-model bacteria. Gilbert C, Brumwell SL, Crits-Christoph A, Kang SC, Martin-Moldes Z, Alsharif W, Esmurria A, Nguyen M-A, Lee HH, Ostrov N. bioRxiv 2023.05.19.541510 10.1101/2023.05.19.541510.
Backbone
  Vector backbone: pGLDV_17
  Vector type: Synthetic Biology
Growth in bacteria
  Bacterial resistance: Chloramphenicol, 25 μg/mL
  Growth temperature: 37°C
  Growth strain: E. coli Zymo 10B
  Copy number: High Copy
Gene/Insert
  Gene/Insert name: bla pBR322
  Species: Synthetic
  Cloning method: Unknown
Resource information
  A portion of this plasmid was derived from a plasmid made by: https://seva-plasmids.com/
Terms and licenses: Academic/Nonprofit Terms; Industry Terms: Not Available to Industry
How to cite: pGL0_26 [bla pBR322] was a gift from Charlie Gilbert & Nili Ostrov & Cultivarium Tools (Addgene plasmid # 198939 ; http://n2t.net/addgene:198939 ; RRID:Addgene_198939)
