[The description below was written by a language model from this plasmid's Addgene catalogue record and pLannotate feature annotations shown in this document.]
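Description:
pGL0_26 [bla pBR322] is a small (about 3.2 kb) synthetic-biology plasmid that serves as a "Level 0" part in a hierarchical modular cloning system, meaning it stores a single basic DNA part that is later combined with other parts into larger assemblies. It is built on the pGLDV_17 backbone and is maintained in E. coli at high copy number. The feature table shows a ColE1/pMB1-type origin of replication and a chloramphenicol acetyltransferase (cat) gene driven by its native cat promoter and followed by the phage lambda t0 terminator. This cassette provides the chloramphenicol selection listed in the record. A short lacZα fragment is also annotated near the cat cassette. It is probably a remnant of a screening cassette in the destination vector, although the record does not say so.

The stored part is named "bla pBR322" and is described as synthetic, with a portion of the plasmid derived from the SEVA plasmid collection. The annotation identifies it as the TEM-type beta-lactamase coding sequence, which hydrolyses beta-lactam antibiotics and confers resistance to ampicillin and related penicillins. No separate promoter or terminator for bla is annotated, and the record does not give the exact boundaries of the part, the flanking assembly sites or the cloning method. Here bla is carried as cargo rather than as the listed selection marker for this plasmid. The associated work concerns high-throughput identification of functional origins of replication in non-model bacteria, so this part is presumably meant to be a selectable-marker module for vectors assembled in that framework.
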