Features (pLannotate 1.2.2; 6 found; start..end, strand, type, name):
     82..939     +  CDS            bla: BLAT_ECOLX - Experimental evidence at protein level: Swiss-Prot protein existence level 1. TEM-type are the most prevalent beta-lactamases in enterobacteria; they hydrolyze the beta-lactam bond in susceptible beta-lactam antibiotics, thus conferring resistance to penicillins and cephalosporins. TEM-3 and TEM-4 are capable of hydrolyzing cefotaxime and ceftazidime. TEM-5 is capable of hydrolyzing ceftazidime. TEM-6 is capable of hydrolyzing ceftazidime and aztreonam. TEM-8/CAZ-2, TEM- 16/CAZ-7 and TEM-24/CAZ-6 are markedly active against ceftazidime. IRT- 4 shows resistance to beta-lactamase in
   1392..1980    -  rep_origin     ori: high-copy-number ColE1/pMB1/pBR322/pUC origin of replication
   2113..2207    -  terminator     lambda t0 terminator: transcription terminator from phage lambda
   2231..2887    -  CDS            cat: CAT_ECOLX - Experimental evidence at protein level: Swiss-Prot protein existence level 1. This enzyme is an effector of chloramphenicol resistance in bacteria. From Escherichia coli. This protein is used as a marker in many commonly used cloning vectors, such as pACYC184.
   2888..2990    -  promoter       cat promoter: promoter of the E. coli cat gene encoding chloramphenicol acetyltransferase
   3065..3108    -  CDS            lacZα (fragment): LacZα fragment of β-galactosidase; lacZ fragment
>Addgene plasmid #198939 | pGL0_26 [bla pBR322] | addgene full sequence | sequence record 401250 | Addgene NGS Result
TAGCGTGCGAACAGCACGCTATTGTTGTATCATTACTCGCATCCATTCTCAGGCTGTCTCGTCTCGTCTC
CGAGGTCTCAAATGAGCATTCAGCATTTTCGTGTGGCGCTGATTCCGTTTTTTGCGGCGTTTTGCCTGCC
GGTGTTTGCGCATCCGGAAACCCTGGTGAAAGTGAAAGATGCGGAAGATCAACTGGGTGCGCGCGTGGGC
TATATTGAACTGGATCTGAACAGCGGCAAAATTCTGGAATCTTTTCGTCCGGAAGAACGTTTTCCGATGA
TGAGCACCTTTAAAGTGCTGCTGTGCGGTGCGGTTCTGAGCCGTGTGGATGCGGGCCAGGAACAACTGGG
CCGTCGTATTCATTATAGCCAGAACGATCTGGTGGAATATAGCCCGGTGACCGAAAAACATCTGACCGAT
GGCATGACCGTGCGTGAACTGTGCAGCGCGGCGATTACCATGAGCGATAACACCGCGGCGAACCTGCTGC
TGACGACCATTGGCGGTCCGAAAGAACTGACCGCGTTTCTGCATAACATGGGCGATCATGTGACCCGTCT
GGATCGTTGGGAACCGGAACTGAACGAAGCGATTCCGAACGATGAACGTGATACCACCATGCCGGCAGCA
ATGGCGACCACCCTGCGTAAACTGCTGACGGGTGAGCTGCTGACCCTGGCAAGCCGCCAGCAACTGATTG
ATTGGATGGAAGCGGATAAAGTGGCGGGTCCGCTGCTGCGTAGCGCGCTGCCGGCTGGCTGGTTTATTGC
GGATAAAAGCGGTGCGGGCGAACGTGGCAGCCGTGGCATTATTGCGGCGCTGGGCCCGGATGGTAAACCG
AGCCGTATTGTGGTGATTTATACCACCGGCAGCCAGGCGACGATGGATGAACGTAACCGTCAGATTGCGG
AAATTGGCGCGAGCCTGATTAAACATTGGTAAGCTTTGAGACCACCCCAGGATACATAGATTACCACAAC
TCCGAGCCCTTCCACCTAGCGTGCTAACCACGCACGCTATTGTTGTATCCCATATAATGCAATCGTAGTC
TACCTGACTGTACTTAGAAATGTGGCTTCGCCTTTGCCCACGCACCTGATCGCTCCTCGTTTGCTTTTAA
GGACCGGACGAACCACAGAGCATTAGAAGGCTAGGTGGAGGCTCAGTGATGATAAGTCTGCGATGGTGGA
TGCATGTGTCATGGTCATAGCTGTTTCCTGTGTGAAATTGTTATCCGCTCAGAGGGCACAATCCTATTCC
GCGCTATCCGACAATCTCCAAGACATTAGGTGGAGTTCAGTTCGGCGTATGGCATATGTCGCTGGAAAGA
ACATGTGAGCAAAAGGCCAGCAAAAGGCCAGGAACCGTAAAAAGGCCGCGTTGCTGGCGTTTTTCCATAG
GCTCCGCCCCCCTGACGAGCATCACAAAAATCGACGCTCAAGTCAGAGGTGGCGAAACCCGACAGGACTA
TAAAGATACCAGGCGTTTCCCCCTGGAAGCTCCCTCGTGCGCTCTCCTGTTCCGACCCTGCCGCTTACCG
GATACCTGTCCGCCTTTCTCCCTTCGGGAAGCGTGGCGCTTTCTCATAGCTCACGCTGTAGGTATCTCAG
TTCGGTGTAGGTCGTTCGCTCCAAGCTGGGCTGTGTGCACGAACCCCCCGTTCAGCCCGACCGCTGCGCC
TTATCCGGTAACTATCGTCTTGAGTCCAACCCGGTAAGACACGACTTATCGCCACTGGCAGCAGCCACTG
GTAACAGGATTAGCAGAGCGAGGTATGTAGGCGGTGCTACAGAGTTCTTGAAGTGGTGGCCTAACTACGG
CTACACTAGAAGAACAGTATTTGGTATCTGCGCTCTGCTGAAGCCAGTTACCTTCGGAAAAAGAGTTGGT
AGCTCTTGATCCGGCAAACAAACCACCGCTGGTAGCGGTGGTTTTTTTGTTTGCAAGCAGCAGATTACGC
GCAGAAAAAAAGGATCTCAAGAAGATCCTTTGATCTTTTCTACGGGGTCTGACGCTCTATTCAACAAAGC
CGCCGTCCCGTCAAGTCAGCGTAAATGGGTAGGGGGCTTCAAATCGTCCCCCCATACGATATAAGTTGTT
ACTAGTGCTTGGATTCTCACCAATAAAAAACGCCCGGCGGCAACCGAGCGTTCTGAACAAATCCAGATGG
AGTTCTGAGGTCATTACTGGATCTATCAACAGGAGTCCAAGCGAGCTCGATATCAAATTACGCCCCGCCC
TGCCACTCATCGCAGTACTGTTGTAATTCATTAAGCATTCTGCCGACATGGAAGCCATCACAAACGGCAT
GATGAACCTGAATCGCCAGCGGCATCAGCACCTTGTCGCCTTGCGTATAATATTTGCCCATGGTGAAAAC
GGGGGCGAAGAAGTTGTCCATATTGGCCACGTTTAAATCAAAACTGGTGAAACTCACCCAGGGATTGGCT
GAGACGAAAAACATATTCTCAATAAACCCTTTAGGGAAATAGGCCAGGTTTTCACCGTAACACGCCACAT
CTTGCGAATATATGTGTAGAAACTGCCGGAAATCGTCGTGGTATTCACTCCAGAGCGATGAAAACGTTTC
AGTTTGCTCATGGAAAACGGTGTAACAAGGGTGAACACTATCCCATATCACCAGCTCACCGTCTTTCATT
GCCATACGAAATTCCGGATGAGCATTCATCAGGCGGGCAAGAATGTGAATAAAGGCCGGATAAAACTTGT
GCTTATTTTTCTTTACGGTCTTTAAAAAGGCCGTAATATCCAGCTGAACGGTCTGGTTATAGGTACATTG
AGCAACTGACTGAAATGCCTCAAAATGTTCTTTACGATGCCATTGGGATATATCAACGGTGGTATATCCA
GTGATTTTTTTCTCCATTTTAGCTTCCTTAGCTCCTGAAAATCTCGATAACTCAAAAAATACGCCCGGTA
GTGATCTTATTTCATTATGGTGAAAGTTGGAACCTCTTACGTGCCGATCAACGTCTCATTGATACCTGAA
ACAAAACCCATCGTACGGCCAAGGAAGTCTCCAATAACTGTGATCCACCACAAGCGCCAGGGTTTTCCCA
GTCACGACGTTGTAAAACGACGGCCAGTCATGCATAATCCGCACGCATCTGGAATAAGGAAGTGCCATTC
CGCCTGACCT
